>Addgene plasmid #218933 | pET28a-ImpBeta1-mEosEM | addgene full sequence | sequence record 466940 | Addgene NGS Result
TGGCGAATGGG
[124 nt withheld, positions 12-135]
C
[91 nt withheld, positions 137-227]
A
[49 nt withheld, positions 229-277]
CCTTTGACGTTGGAGTCCACGTTCTTT
[37 nt withheld, positions 305-341]
ACCCTATCTCGGTCTATTCTTTTGATTTATAAGGGATTTTGCCGATTTCGGCCTATTGGTTAAAAAATGA
GCTGATTTAACAAAAATTTAACGCGAATTTTAACAAAATATTAACGCTTACAATTTAGGTGGCACTTTTC
GGGGAAATGTGCGCGGAACCCCTATTTGTTTATTTTTCTAAATACATTCAAATATGTATCCGCTCATGAA
TTAATTCTTAGAAAAACTCATCGAGCATCAAATGAAACTGCAATTTATTCATATCAGGATTATCAATACC
ATATTTTTGAAAAAGCCGTTTCTGTAATGAAGGAGAAAACTCACCGAGGCAGTTCCATAGGATGGCAAGA
TCCTGGTATCGGTCTGCGATTCCGACTCGTCCAACATCAATACAACCTATTAATTTCCCCTCGTCAAAAA
TAAGGTTATCAAGTGAGAAATCACCATGAGTGACGACTGAATCCGGTGAGAATGGCAAAAGTTTATGCAT
TTCTTTCCAGACTTGTTCAACAGGCCAGCCATTACGCTCGTCATCAAAATCACTCGCATCAACCAAACCG
TTATTCATTCGTGATTGCGCCTGAGCGAGACGAAATACGCGATCGCTGTTAAAAGGACAATTACAAACAG
GAATCGAATGCAACCGGCGCAGGAACACTGCCAGCGCATCAACAATATTTTCACCTGAATCAGGATATTC
TTCTAATACCTGGAATGCTGTTTTCCCGGGGATCGCAGTGGTGAGTAACCATGCATCATCAGGAGTACGG
ATAAAATGCTTGATGGTCGGAAGAGGCATAAATTCCGTCAGCCAGTTTAGTCTGACCATCTCATCTGTAA
CATCATTGGCAACGCTACCTTTGCCATGTTTCAGAAACAACTCTGGCGCATCGGGCTTCCCATACAATCG
ATAGATTGTCGCACCTGATTGCCCGACATTATCGCGAGCCCATTTATACCCATATAAATCAGCATCCATG
TTGGAATTTAATCGCGGCCTAGAGCAAGACGTTTCCCGTTGAATATGGCTCATAACACCCCTTGTATTAC
TGTTTATGTAAGCAGACAGTTTTATTGTTCATGACCAAAATCCCTTAACGTGAGTTTTCGTTCCACTGAG
CGTCAGACCCCGTAGAAAAGATCAAAGGATCTTCTTGAGATCCTTTTTTTCTGCGCGTAATCTGCTGCTT
GCAAACAAAAAAACCACCGCTACCAGCGGTGGTTTGTTTGCCGGATCAAGAGCTACCAACTCTTTTTCCG
AAGGTAACTGGCTTCAGCAGAGCGCAGATACCAAATACTGTCCTTCTAGTGTAGCCGTAGTTAGGCCACC
ACTTCAAGAACTCTGTAGCACCGCCTACATACCTCGCTCTGCTAATCCTGTTACCAGTGGCTGCTGCCAG
TGGCGATAAGTCGTGTCTTACCGGGTTGGACTCAAGACGATAGTTACCGGATAAGGCGCAGCGGTCGGGC
TGAACGGGGGGTTCGTGCACACAGCCCAGCTTGGAGCGAACGACCTACACCGAACTGAGATACCTACAGC
GTGAGCTATGAGAAAGCGCCACGCTTCCCGAAGGGAGAAAGGCGGACAGGTATCCGGTAAGCGGCAGGGT
CGGAACAGGAGAGCGCACGAGGGAGCTTCCAGGGGGAAACGCCTGGTATCTTTATAGTCCTGTCGGGTTT
CGCCACCTCTGACTTGAGCGTCGATTTTTGTGATGCTCGTCAGGGGGGCGGAGCCTATGGAAAAACGCCA
GCAACGCGGCCTTTTTACGGTTCCTGGCCTTTTGCTGGCCTTTTGCTCACATGTTCTTTCCTGCGTTATC
CCCTGATTCTGTGGATAACCGTATTACCGCCTTTGAGTGAGCTGATACCGCTCGCCGCAGCCGAACGACC
GAGCGCAGCGAGTCAGTGAGCGAGGAAGCGGAAGAGCGCCTGATGCGGTATTTTCTCCTTACGCATCTGT
GCGGTATTTCACACCGCAATGGTGCACTCTCAGTACAATCTGCTCTGATGCCGCATAGTTAAGCCAGTAT
ACACTCCGCTATCGCTACGTGACTGGGTCATGGCTGCGCCCCGACACCCGCCAACACCCGCTGACGCGCC
CTGACGGGCTTGTCTGCTCCCGGCATCCGCTTACAGACAAGCTGTGACCGTCTCCGGGAGCTGCATGTGT
CAGAGGTTTTCACCGTCATCACCGAAACGCGCGAGGCAGCTGCGGTAAAGCTCATCAGCGTGGTCGTGAA
GCGATTCACAGATGTCTGCCTGTTCATCCGCGTCCAGCTCGTTGAGTTTCTCCAGAAGCGTTAATGTCTG
GCTTCTGATAAAGCGGGCCATGTTAAGGGCGGTTTTTTCCTGTTTGGTCACTGATGCCTCCGTGTAAGGG
GGATTTCTGTTCATGGGGGTAATGATACCGATGAAACGAGAGAGGATGCTCACGATACGGGTTACTGATG
ATGAACATGCCCGGTTACTGGAACGTTGTGAGGGTAAACAACTGGCGGTATGGATGCGGCGGGACCAGAG
AAAAATCACTCAGGGTCAATGCCAGCGCTTCGTTAATACAGATGTAGGTGTTCCACAGGGTAGCCAGCAG
CATCCTGCGATGCAGATCCGGAACATAATGGTGCAGGGCGCTGACTTCCGCGTTTCCAGACTTTACGAAA
CACGGAAACCGAAGACCATTCATGTTGTTGCTCAGGTCGCAGACGTTTTGCAGCAGCAGTCGCTTCACGT
TCGCTCGCGTATCGGTGATTCATTCTGCTAACCAGTAAGGCAACCCCGCCAGCCTAGCCGGGTCCTCAAC
GACAGGAGCACGATCATGCGCACCCGTGGGGCCGCCATGCCGGCGATAATGGCCTGCTTCTCGCCGAAAC
GTTTGGTGGCGGGACCAGTGACGAAGGCTTGAGCGAGGGCGTGCAAGATTCCGAATACCGCAAGCGACAG
GCCGATCATCGTCGCGCTCCAGCGAAAGCGGTCCTCGCCGAAAATGACCCAGAGCGCTGCCGGCACCTGT
CCTACGAGTTGCATGATAAAGAAGACAGTCATAAGTGCGGCGACGATAGTCATGCCCCGCGCCCACCGGA
AGGAGCTGACTGGGTTGAAGGCTCTCAAGGGCATCGGTCGAGATCCCGGTGCCTAATGAGTGAGCTAACT
TACATTAATTGCGTTGCGCTCACTGCCCGCTTTCCAGTCGGGAAACCTGTCGTGCCAGCTGCATTAATGA
ATCGGCCAACGCGCGGGGAGAGGCGGTTTGCGTATTGGGCGCCAGGGTGGTTTTTCTTTTCACCAGTGAG
ACGGGCAACAGCTGATTGCCCTTCACCGCCTGGCCCTGAGAGAGTTGCAGCAAGCGGTCCACGCTGGTTT
GCCCCAGCAGGCGAAAATCCTGTTTGATGGTGGTTAACGGCGGGATATAACATGAGCTGTCTTCGGTATC
GTCGTATCCCACTACCGAGATATCCGCACCAACGCGCAGCCCGGACTCGGTAATGGCGCGCATTGCGCCC
AGCGCCATCTGATCGTTGGCAACCAGCATCGCAGTGGGAACGATGCCCTCATTCAGCATTTGCATGGTTT
GTTGAAAACCGGACATGGCACTCCAGTCGCCTTCCCGTTCCGCTATCGGCTGAATTTGATTGCGAGTGAG
ATATTTATGCCAGCCAGCCAGACGCAGACGCGCCGAGACAGAACTTAATGGGCCCGCTAACAGCGCGATT
TGCTGGTGACCCAATGCGACCAGATGCTCCACGCCCAGTCGCGTACCGTCTTCATGGGAGAAAATAATAC
TGTTGATGGGTGTCTGGTCAGAGACATCAAGAAATAACGCCGGAACATTAGTGCAGGCAGCTTCCACAGC
AATGGCATCCTGGTCATCCAGCGGATAGTTAATGATCAGCCCACTGACGCGTTGCGCGAGAAGATTGTGC
ACCGCCGCTTTACAGGCTTCGACGCCGCTTCGTTCTACCATCGACACCACCACGCTGGCACCCAGTTGAT
CGGCGCGAGATTTAATCGCCGCGACAATTTGCGACGGCGCGTGCAGGGCCAGACTGGAGGTGGCAACGCC
AATCAGCAACGACTGTTTGCCCGCCAGTTGTTGTGCCACGCGGTTGGGAATGTAATTCAGCTCCGCCATC
GCCGCTTCCACTTTTTCCCGCGTTTTCGCAGAAACGTGGCTGGCCTGGTTCACCACGCGGGAAACGGTCT
GATAAGAGACACCGGCATACTCTGCGACATCGTATAACGTTACTGGTTTCACATTCACCACCCTGAATTG
ACTCTCTTCCGGGCGCTATCATGCCATACCGCGAAAGGTTTTGCGCCATTCGATGGTGTCCGGGATCTCG
ACGCTCTCCCTTATGCGACTCCTGCATTAGGAAGCAGCCCAGTAGTAGGTTGAGGCCGTTGAGCACCGCC
GCCGCAAGGAATGGTGCATGCAAGGAGATGGCGCCCAACAGTCCCCCGGCCACGGGGCCTGCCACCATAC
CCACGCCGAAACAAGCGCTCATGAGCCCGAAGTGGCGAGCCCGATCTTCCCCATCGGTGATGTCGGCGAT
ATAGGCGCCAGCAACCGCACCTGTGGCGCCGGTGATGCCGGCCACGATGCGTCCGGCGTAGAGGATCGAG
ATCTCGATCCCGCGAAATTAATACGACTCACTATAGGGGAATTGTGAGCGGATAACAATTCCCCTCTAGA
AATAATTTTGTTTAACTTTAAGAAGGAGATATACC
[2628 nt withheld, positions 5067-7694]
CAATTGATGGTGAGTGCGATTAAGCCAGACATGAGGATCAAACTCCGTATGGAAGGCAACGTAAACGGGC
ACCACTTTGTGATCGACGGAGAAGGTACAGGCAAGCCTTATGAGGGAAAACAGACCATGGATCTTGAAGT
CAAAGAGGGCGGACCTCTGCCTTTTGCCTTTGATATCCTGACCACTGCATTCCATTACGGCAACAGGGTA
TTCGTGAAATATCCAGACAACATACAAGACTATTTTAAGCAGTCGTTTCCTAAGGGGTATTCGTGGGAAC
GAAGCATGACTTTCGAAGACGGGGGCATTTGCAATGCCAGAAACGACATAACAATGGAAGGGGACACTTT
CTATAATAAAGTTCGATTTTATGGTACCAACTTTCCCGCCAATGGTCCAGTTATGCAGAAGAAGACGCTG
AAATGGGAGCCCTCCACTGAGAAAATGTATGTGCGTGATGGAGTGCTGACGGGTGATATTGAGATGGCTT
TGTTGCTTGAAGGAGGTGCCCATTACCGATGTGACTTCAGAACTACTTACAAAGCTAAGGAGAAGGGTGT
CAAGTTACCAGGCGCCCACTTTGTGGACCACGCCATTGAGATTTTAAGCCATGACAAAGATTACAACAAG
GTTAAGCTGTATGAGCATGCTGTTGCTCATTCTGGATTGCCTGACAATGCCAGACGAGCGGCCGCACTCG
AGCACCACCACCACCACCACTGAGATCCGGCTGCTAACAAAGCCCGAAAGGAAGCTGAGTTGGCTGCTGC
CACCGCTGAGCAATAACTAGCATAACCCCTTGGGGCCTCTAAACGGGTCTTGAGGGGTTTTTTGCTGAAA
GGAGGAACTATATCCGGAT
Features (pLannotate 1.2.2; 20 found; start..end, strand, type, name):
     12..440     +  rep_origin     f1 ori (sequence partly withheld): f1 bacteriophage origin of replication; arrow indicates direction of (+) strand synthesis
    493..550     +  promoter       AmpR promoter (fragment): bla
    559..1374    -  CDS            KanR: aminoglycoside phosphotransferase; aph(3')-Ia; confers resistance to kanamycin in bacteria or G418 (Geneticin®) in eukaryotes
   1496..2084    +  rep_origin     ori: high-copy-number ColE1/pMB1/pBR322/pUC origin of replication
   2270..2409    -  misc_feature   bom: basis of mobility region from pBR322
   2511..2702    -  CDS            rop: Rop protein, which maintains plasmids at low copy number; rop
   2719..3099    +  CDS            YPB1_ECOLX: Protein predicted: Swiss-Prot protein existence level 4. From Escherichia coli.
   3171..3462    -  CDS            TcR (fragment): tetracycline efflux protein; tet; confers resistance to tetracycline
   3477..3498    -  protein_bind   CAP binding site: CAP binding activates transcription in the presence of cAMP. E. coli catabolite activator protein
   3511..4593    -  CDS            lacI: lac repressor; lacI; The lac repressor binds to the lac operator to inhibit transcription in E. coli. This inhibition can be relieved by adding lactose or isopropyl-β-D-thiogalactopyranoside (IPTG).
   4594..4671    -  promoter       lacI promoter: lacI
   4679..4958    -  CDS            TcR (fragment): tetracycline efflux protein; tet; confers resistance to tetracycline
   4980..4998    +  promoter       T7 promoter: promoter for bacteriophage T7 RNA polymerase
   4999..5023    +  protein_bind   lac operator: The lac repressor binds to the lac operator to inhibit transcription in E. coli. This inhibition can be relieved by adding lactose or isopropyl-β-D-thiogalactopyranoside (IPTG). lac repressor encoded by lacI
   5038..5060    +  RBS            RBS: efficient ribosome binding site from bacteriophage T7 gene 10 (Olins and Rangwala, 1989)
   5067..7694    +  CDS            KPNB1 (sequence withheld): IMB1_HUMAN - Also known as NTF97. Experimental evidence at protein level: Swiss-Prot protein existence level 1. Functions in nuclear protein import, either in association with an adapter protein, like an importin-alpha subunit, which binds to nuclear localization signals (NLS) in cargo substrates, or by acting as autonomous nuclear transport receptor. Acting autonomously, serves itself as NLS receptor. Docking of the importin/substrate complex to the nuclear pore complex (NPC) is mediated by KPNB1 through binding to nucleoporin FxFG repeats and the complex is subsequently translocated through
   7701..8381    +  CDS            mEos4b: fixation-resistant truly monomeric green-to-red photoswitchable fluorescent protein (Paez-Segala et al., 2015) derived from mEos2
   8397..8414    +  CDS            9xHis (fragment): 9xHis affinity tag
   8424..8473    +  CDS            SET1 (fragment): solubility-enhancement tag derived from T7 phage gene 10B
   8481..8528    +  terminator     T7 terminator: transcription terminator for bacteriophage T7 RNA polymerase
