[The description below was written by a language model from this plasmid's Addgene catalogue record and pLannotate feature annotations shown in this document.]
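Description:
pET28a-ImpBeta1-mEosEM is a bacterial expression plasmid of about 8.6 kb, built on the pET28a backbone, for producing human importin β1 (KPNB1) fused at its C-terminus to the photoconvertible fluorescent protein mEosEM. It is propagated in E. coli through a ColE1/pBR322-type origin accompanied by the rop gene and the bom mobility region, and selection is by kanamycin through an aminoglycoside phosphotransferase gene. An f1 phage origin is also present. Short fragments annotated as tetracycline-resistance sequence and a predicted E. coli open reading frame appear to be backbone remnants rather than functional markers.

The expression cassette follows the standard pET arrangement. A T7 promoter is immediately followed by a lac operator and the T7 gene 10 ribosome binding site, and a T7 terminator closes the unit. The plasmid carries lacI, so transcription is repressed until an inducer such as IPTG is added, and expression requires a host that supplies T7 RNA polymerase. The insert was placed between XbaI and NotI sites. It reads as the KPNB1 coding sequence, then a fluorescent protein that the annotation software identifies as mEos4b (the catalogue equates this with mEosEM, an Eos-family variant), then a short histidine tag recorded as 6xHis for affinity purification. A small downstream match to a T7 gene 10B solubility tag lies after the His tag and is probably an annotation artefact of vector sequence.

The purified, fluorescently tagged transport receptor suits single-molecule and super-resolution imaging. The associated publication used two-colour MINFLUX to trace nuclear import and export routes through the nuclear pore complex.
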