Addgene plasmid #218933: pET28a-ImpBeta1-mEosEM
Purpose: Express ImpBeta1 (human) with mEosEM fused at the C-terminus.
Depositing lab: Siegfried Musser. Depositing organization: Texas A&M Health Science Center. Publication: Overlapping nuclear import and export paths unveiled by two-colour MINFLUX. Sau A, Schnorrenberg S, Huang Z, Bandyopadhyay D, Sharma A, Gurth CM, Dave S, Musser SM. Nature. 2025 Mar 19. doi: 10.1038/s41586-025-08738-0. PubMed 40108461.
Backbone
  Vector backbone: pET28a
  Backbone size w/o insert (bp): 5369
  Total vector size (bp): 8557
  Vector type: Bacterial Expression
Growth in bacteria
  Bacterial resistance: Kanamycin, 50 μg/mL
  Growth temperature: 37°C
  Growth strain: DH5alpha
  Copy number: Unknown
Gene/Insert
  Gene/Insert name: Importin Beta
  Species: H. sapiens (human)
  Insert size (bp): 3348
  Entrez Gene: KPNB1 (a.k.a. IMB1, IPO1, IPOB, Impnb, NTF97)
  Promoter: T7
  Tag / fusion protein: mEos4b (EosEM) (C terminal on insert); 6xHis (C terminal on insert)
  Cloning method: Restriction Enzyme; 5′ cloning site XbaI (not destroyed); 3′ cloning site NotI (not destroyed)
  Sequencing primers: 5′ T7 promoter
Resource information
  A portion of this plasmid was derived from a plasmid made by: The Importin Beta1 gene was provided by Dirk Görlich in plasmid pQE9-Beta1, which was first reported in Kutay, et al. (1997) EMBO J. 16:1153-1163. The mEosEM gene was a gift from P. Xu (Addgene ID#132708), which was first reported in Fu, et al. (2020) Nat. Meth. 17:55-58.
Terms and licenses: Academic/Nonprofit Terms; Industry Terms: Not Available to Industry
How to cite: pET28a-ImpBeta1-mEosEM was a gift from Siegfried Musser (Addgene plasmid # 218933 ; http://n2t.net/addgene:218933 ; RRID:Addgene_218933)
